>Addgene plasmid #148371 | pnEA-NpM-MCS2-GB1_AB | depositor full sequence | sequence record 290819 | Full Sequence
TTCTTGAAGACGAAAGGGCCTCGTGATACGCCTATTTTTATAGGTTAATGTCATGATAATAATGGTTTCT
TAGACGTCAGGTGGCACTTTTCGGGGAAATGTGCGCGGAACCCCTATTTGTTTATTTTTCTAAATACATT
CAAATATGTATCCGCTCATGAGACAATAACCCTGATAAATGCTTCAATAATATTGAAAAAGGAAGAGTAT
GAGTATTCAACATTTCCGTGTCGCCCTTATTCCCTTTTTTGCGGCATTTTGCCTTCCTGTTTTTGCTCAC
CCAGAAACGCTGGTGAAAGTAAAAGATGCTGAAGATCAGTTGGGTGCACGAGTGGGTTACATCGAACTGG
ATCTCAACAGCGGTAAGATCCTTGAGAGTTTTCGCCCCGAAGAACGTTTTCCAATGATGAGCACTTTTAA
AGTTCTGCTATGTGGCGCGGTATTATCCCGTGTTGACGCCGGGCAAGAGCAACTCGGTCGCCGCATACAC
TATTCTCAGAATGACTTGGTTGAGTACTCACCAGTCACAGAAAAGCATCTTACGGATGGCATGACAGTAA
GAGAATTATGCAGTGCTGCCATAACCATGAGTGATAACACTGCGGCCAACTTACTTCTGACAACGATCGG
AGGACCGAAGGAGCTAACCGCTTTTTTGCACAACATGGGGGATCATGTAACTCGCCTTGATCGTTGGGAA
CCGGAGCTGAATGAAGCCATACCAAACGACGAGCGTGACACCACGATGCCTGCAGCAATGGCAACAACGT
TGCGCAAACTATTAACTGGCGAACTACTTACTCTAGCTTCCCGGCAACAATTAATAGACTGGATGGAGGC
GGATAAAGTTGCAGGACCACTTCTGCGCTCGGCCCTTCCGGCTGGCTGGTTTATTGCTGATAAATCTGGA
GCCGGTGAGCGTGGGTCTCGCGGTATCATTGCAGCACTGGGGCCAGATGGTAAGCCCTCCCGTATCGTAG
TTATCTACACGACGGGGAGTCAGGCAACTATGGATGAACGAAATAGACAGATCGCTGAGATAGGTGCCTC
ACTGATTAAGCATTGGTAACTGTCAGACCAAGTTTACTCATATATACTTTAGATTGATTTAAAACTTCAT
TTTTAATTTAAAAGGATCTAGGTGAAGATCCTTTTTGATAATCTCATGACCAAAATCCCTTAACGTGAGT
TTTCGTTCCACTGAGCGTCAGACCCCGTAGAAAAGATCAAAGGATCTTCTTGAGATCCTTTTTTTCTGCG
CGTAATCTGCTGCTTGCAAACAAAAAAACCACCGCTACCAGCGGTGGTTTGTTTGCCGGATCAAGAGCTA
CCAACTCTTTTTCCGAAGGTAACTGGCTTCAGCAGAGCGCAGATACCAAATACTGTCCTTCTAGTGTAGC
CGTAGTTAGGCCACCACTTCAAGAACTCTGTAGCACCGCCTACATACCTCGCTCTGCTAATCCTGTTACC
AGTGGCTGCTGCCAGTGGCGATAAGTCGTGTCTTACCGGGTTGGACTCAAGACGATAGTTACCGGATAAG
GCGCAGCGGTCGGGCTGAACGGGGGGTTCGTGCACACAGCCCAGCTTGGAGCGAACGACCTACACCGAAC
TGAGATACCTACAGCGTGAGCTATGAGAAAGCGCCACGCTTCCCGAAGGGAGAAAGGCGGACAGGTATCC
GGTAAGCGGCAGGGTCGGAACAGGAGAGCGCACGAGGGAGCTTCCAGGGGGAAACGCCTGGTATCTTTAT
AGTCCTGTCGGGTTTCGCCACCTCTGACTTGAGCGTCGATTTTTGTGATGCTCGTCAGGGGGGCGGAGCC
TATGGAAAAACGCCAGCAACGCGGCCTTTTTACGGTTCCTGGCCTTTTGCTGGCCTTTTGCTCACATGTT
CTTTCCTGCGTTATCCCCTGATTCTGTGGATAACCGTATTACCGCCTTTGAGTGAGCTGATACCGCTCGC
CGCAGCCGAACGACCGAGCGCAGCGAGTCAGTGAGCGAGGAAGCGGAAGAGCGCCTGATGCGGTATTTTC
TCCTTACGCATCTGTGCGGTATTTCACACCGCATATATGGTGCACTCTCAGTACAATCTGCTCTGATGCC
GCATAGTTAAGCCAGTATACACTCCGCTATCGCTACGTGACTGGGTCATGGCTGCGCCCCGACACCCGCC
AACACCCGCTGACGCGCCCTGACGGGCTTGTCTGCTCCCGGCATCCGCTTACAGACAAGCTGTGACCGTC
TCCGGGAGCTGCATGTGTCAGAGGTTTTCACCGTCATCACCGAAACGCGCGAGGCAGCTGCGGTAAAGCT
CATCAGCGTGGTCGTGAAGCGATTCACAGATGTCTGCCTGTTCATCCGCGTCCAGCTCGTTGAGTTTCTC
CAGAAGCGTTAATGTCTGGCTTCTGATAAAGCGGGCCATGTTAAGGGCGGTTTTTTCCTGTTTGGTCACT
GATGCCTCCGTGTAAGGGGGATTTCTGTTCATGGGGGTAATGATACCGATGAAACGAGAGAGGATGCTCA
CGATACGGGTTACTGATGATGAACATGCCCGGTTACTGGAACGTTGTGAGGGTAAACAACTGGCGGTATG
GATGCGGCGGGACCAGAGAAAAATCACTCAGGGTCAATGCCAGCGCTTCGTTAATACAGATGTAGGTGTT
CCACAGGGTAGCCAGCAGCATCCTGCGATGCAGATCCGGAACATAATGGTGCAGGGCGCTGACTTCCGCG
TTTCCAGACTTTACGAAACACGGAAACCGAAGACCATTCATGTTGTTGCTCAGGTCGCAGACGTTTTGCA
GCAGCAGTCGCTTCACGTTCGCTCGCGTATCGGTGATTCATTCTGCTAACCAGTAAGGCAACCCCGCCAG
CCTAGCCGGGTCCTCAACGACAGGAGCACGATCATGCGCACCCGTGGCCAGGACCCAACGCTGCCCGAGA
TGCGCCGCGTGCGGCTGCTGGAGATGGCGGACGCGATGGATATGTTCTGCCAAGGGTTGGTTTGCGCATT
CACAGTTCTCCGCAAGAATTGATTGGCTCCAATTCTTGGAGTGGTGAATCCGTTAGCGAGGTGCCGCCGG
CTTCCATTCAGGTCGAGGTGGCCCGGCTCCATGCACCGCGACGCAACGCGGGGAGGCAGACAAGGTATAG
GGCGGCGCCTACAATCCATGCCAACCCGTTCCATGTGCTCGCCGAGGCGGCATAAATCGCCGTGACGATC
AGCGGTCCAGTGATCGAAGTTAGGCTGGTAAGAGCCGCGAGCGATCCTTGAAGCTGTCCCTGATGGTCGT
CATCTACCTGCCTGGACAGCATGGCCTGCAACGCGGGCATCCCGATGCCGCCGGAAGCGAGAAGAATCAT
AATGGGGAAGGCCATCCAGCCTCGCGTCGCGAACGCCAGCAAGACGTAGCCCAGCGCGTCGGCCGCCATG
CCGGCGATAATGGCCTGCTTCTCGCCGAAACGTTTGGTGGCGGGACCAGTGACGAAGGCTTGAGCGAGGG
CGTGCAAGATTCCGAATACCGCAAGCGACAGGCCGATCATCGTCGCGCTCCAGCGAAAGCGGTCCTCGCC
GAAAATGACCCAGAGCGCTGCCGGCACCTGTCCTACGAGTTGCATGATAAAGAAGACAGTCATAAGTGCG
GCGACGATAGTCATGCCCCGCGCCCACCGGAAGGAGCTGACTGGGTTGAAGGCTCTCAAGGGCATCGGTC
GAGATCCCGGTGCCTAATGAGTGAGCTAACTTACATTAATTGCGTTGCGCTCACTGCCCGCTTTCCAGTC
GGGAAACCTGTCGTGCCAGCTGCATTAATGAATCGGCCAACGCGCGGGGAGAGGCGGTTTGCGTATTGGG
CGCCAGGGTGGTTTTTCTTTTCACCAGTGAGACGGGCAACAGCTGATTGCCCTTCACCGCCTGGCCCTGA
GAGAGTTGCAGCAAGCGGTCCACGCTGGTTTGCCCCAGCAGGCGAAAATCCTGTTTGATGGTGGTTAACG
GCGGGATATAACATGAGCTGTCTTCGGTATCGTCGTATCCCACTACCGAGATATCCGCACCAACGCGCAG
CCCGGACTCGGTAATGGCGCGCATTGCGCCCAGCGCCATCTGATCGTTGGCAACCAGCATCGCAGTGGGA
ACGATGCCCTCATTCAGCATTTGCATGGTTTGTTGAAAACCGGACATGGCACTCCAGTCGCCTTCCCGTT
CCGCTATCGGCTGAATTTGATTGCGAGTGAGATATTTATGCCAGCCAGCCAGACGCAGACGCGCCGAGAC
AGAACTTAATGGGCCCGCTAACAGCGCGATTTGCTGGTGACCCAATGCGACCAGATGCTCCACGCCCAGT
CGCGTACCGTCTTCATGGGAGAAAATAATACTGTTGATGGGTGTCTGGTCAGAGACATCAAGAAATAACG
CCGGAACATTAGTGCAGGCAGCTTCCACAGCAATGGCATCCTGGTCATCCAGCGGATAGTTAATGATCAG
CCCACTGACGCGTTGCGCGAGAAGATTGTGCACCGCCGCTTTACAGGCTTCGACGCCGCTTCGTTCTACC
ATCGACACCACCACGCTGGCACCCAGTTGATCGGCGCGAGATTTAATCGCCGCGACAATTTGCGACGGCG
CGTGCAGGGCCAGACTGGAGGTGGCAACGCCAATCAGCAACGACTGTTTGCCCGCCAGTTGTTGTGCCAC
GCGGTTGGGAATGTAATTCAGCTCCGCCATCGCCGCTTCCACTTTTTCCCGCGTTTTCGCAGAAACGTGG
CTGGCCTGGTTCACCACGCGGGAAACGGTCTGATAAGAGACACCGGCATACTCTGCGACATCGTATAACG
TTACTGGTTTCACATTCACCACCCTGAATTGACTCTCTTCCGGGCGCTATCATGCCATACCGCGAAAGGT
TTTGCGCCATTCGATGGTGTCCGGGATCTCGACGCTCTCCCTTATGCGACTCCTGCATTAGGAAGCAGCC
CAGTAGTAGGTTGAGGCCGTTGAGCACCGCCGCCGCAAGGAATGGTGCATGCAAGGAGATGGCGCCCAAC
AGTCCCCCGGCCACGGGGCCTGCCACCATACCCACGCCGAAACAAGCGCTCATGAGCCCGAAGTGGCGAG
CCCGATCTTCCCCATCGGTGATGTCGGCGATATAGGCGCCAGCAACCGCACCTGTGGCGCCGGTGATGCC
GGCCACGATGCGTCCGGCGTAGAGGATCGAGATCTCGATCCCGCGAAATTAATACGACTCACTATAGGGG
AATTGTGAGCGGATAACAATTCCCCACTAGTAATAATTTTGTTTAACTTTAAGAAGGAGATATACCATGG
AAACTGAAGAAGGTAAACTGGTAATCTGGATTAACGGCGATAAAGGCTATAACGGTCTCGCTGAAGTCGG
TAAGAAATTCGAGAAAGATACCGGAATTAAAGTCACCGTTGAGCATCCGGATAAACTGGAAGAGAAATTC
CCACAGGTTGCGGCAACTGGCGATGGCCCTGACATTATCTTCTGGGCACACGACCGCTTTGGTGGCTACG
CTCAATCTGGCCTGTTGGCTGAAATCACCCCGGACAAAGCGTTCCAGGACAAGCTGTATCCGTTTACCTG
GGATGCCGTACGTTACAACGGCAAGCTGATTGCTTACCCGATCGCTGTTGAAGCGTTATCGCTGATTTAT
AACAAAGACCTGCTGCCGAACCCGCCAAAAACCTGGGAAGAGATCCCGGCGCTGGATAAAGAACTGAAAG
CGAAAGGTAAGAGCGCCCTGATGTTCAACCTGCAAGAACCGTACTTCACCTGGCCGCTGATTGCTGCTGA
CGGGGGTTATGCGTTCAAGTATGAAAACGGCAAGTACGACATTAAAGACGTGGGCGTGGATAACGCTGGC
GCGAAAGCGGGTCTGACCTTCCTGGTTGACCTGATTAAAAACAAACACATGAATGCAGACACCGATTACT
CCATCGCAGAAGCTGCCTTTAATAAAGGCGAAACAGCGATGACCATCAACGGCCCGTGGGCATGGTCCAA
CATCGACACCAGCAAAGTGAATTATGGTGTAACGGTACTGCCGACCTTCAAGGGTCAACCATCCAAACCG
TTCGTTGGCGTGCTGAGCGCAGGTATTAACGCCGCCAGTCCGAACAAAGAGCTGGCAAAAGAGTTCCTCG
AAAACTATCTGCTGACTGATGAAGGTCTGGAAGCGGTTAATAAAGACAAACCGCTGGGTGCCGTAGCGCT
GAAGTCTTACGAGGAAGAGTTGGCGAAAGATCCACGTATTGCCGCCACGATGGAAAACGCCCAGAAAGGT
GAAATCATGCCGAACATCCCGCAGATGTCCGCTTTCTGGTATGCCGTGCGTACTGCGGTGATCAACGCCG
CCAGCGGTCGTCAGACTGTCGATGAAGCCCTTAAAGACGCGCAGACTGGTACCGGCAGCGGCCTGGAAGT
TCTGTTCCAGGGGCCCCATATGCTCGAGCTTAAGCAATTGTCTAGAGGATCCGCTAGCGGCATGCAGTAC
AAACTTATCCTGAACGGTAAAACCCTGAAAGGTGAAACCACCACCGAAGCTGTTGACGCTGCTACCGCGG
AAAAAGTTTTCAAACAGTACGCTAACGACAACGGTGTTGACGGTGAATGGACCTACGACGACGCTACCAA
AACCTACACCGTAACGGAATGAGTTGGCTGCTGCCACCCGCTGAGCAATAACTAGCATAACCCCTTGGGG
CCTCTAAACGGGTCTTGAGGGGTTTTTTGCTGAAAGGAGGAACTATATCCGGATATCCCGCAAGAGGCCC
GGCAGTACCGGCATAACCAAGCCTATGCCTACAGCATCCAGGGTGACGGTGCCGAGGATGACGATGAGCG
CATTGTTAGATTTCATACACGGTGCCTGACTGCGTTAGCAATTTAACTGTGATAAACTACCGCATTAAAG
CTTATCGATGATAAGCTGTCAAACATGAGAA
Features (pLannotate 1.2.2; 20 found; start..end, strand, type, name):
    104..208     +  promoter       AmpR promoter: bla
    209..1069    +  CDS            AmpR: β-lactamase; bla; confers resistance to ampicillin, carbenicillin, and related antibiotics
   1240..1828    +  rep_origin     ori: high-copy-number ColE1/pMB1/pBR322/pUC origin of replication
   2014..2156    -  misc_feature   bom: basis of mobility region from pBR322
   2258..2449    -  CDS            rop: Rop protein, which maintains plasmids at low copy number; rop
   2466..2846    +  CDS            YPB1_ECOLX: Protein predicted: Swiss-Prot protein existence level 4. From Escherichia coli.
   3088..3712    -  CDS            TcR (fragment): tetracycline efflux protein; tet; confers resistance to tetracycline
   3727..3748    -  protein_bind   CAP binding site: CAP binding activates transcription in the presence of cAMP. E. coli catabolite activator protein
   3761..4843    -  CDS            lacI: lac repressor; lacI; The lac repressor binds to the lac operator to inhibit transcription in E. coli. This inhibition can be relieved by adding lactose or isopropyl-β-D-thiogalactopyranoside (IPTG).
   4844..4921    -  promoter       lacI promoter: lacI
   4929..5208    -  CDS            TcR (fragment): tetracycline efflux protein; tet; confers resistance to tetracycline
   5230..5248    +  promoter       T7 promoter: promoter for bacteriophage T7 RNA polymerase
   5249..5273    +  protein_bind   lac operator: The lac repressor binds to the lac operator to inhibit transcription in E. coli. This inhibition can be relieved by adding lactose or isopropyl-β-D-thiogalactopyranoside (IPTG). lac repressor encoded by lacI
   5288..5310    +  RBS            RBS: efficient ribosome binding site from bacteriophage T7 gene 10 (Olins and Rangwala, 1989)
   5321..6417    +  CDS            MBP (fragment): maltose binding protein from E. coli; malE (mutated); This version of the gene does not encode a signal sequence, so MBP will remain in the cytosol.
   6508..6665    +  CDS            GB1 (fragment): B1 domain of Streptococcal protein G effective as a solubilizing fusion partner (Cheng and Patel, 2004)
   6670..6688    +  CDS            SET1 (fragment): solubility-enhancement tag derived from T7 phage gene 10B
   6702..6749    +  terminator     T7 terminator: transcription terminator for bacteriophage T7 RNA polymerase
   6772..6876    -  CDS            TcR (fragment): tetracycline efflux protein; tet; confers resistance to tetracycline
   6924..6952    -  promoter       tet promoter: E. coli promoter for tetracycline efflux protein gene
