[The description below was written by a language model from this plasmid's Addgene catalogue record and pLannotate feature annotations shown in this document.]
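Description:
pnEA-NpM-MCS2-GB1_AB is an empty bacterial expression backbone of the pnEA family, a pET-like vector series designed for producing recombinant proteins and co-expressed multiprotein complexes in E. coli. It is selected with ampicillin through a bla (β-lactamase) cassette and replicates from a ColE1/pMB1-type origin. The pBR322-derived bom region and the rop gene are retained, which fits the catalogue's low-copy designation. Several fragments of the tetracycline resistance gene and its promoter are scattered around the plasmid. These appear to be non-functional remnants of the pBR322 ancestry, interrupted by the inserted lacI and expression cassettes, rather than a usable marker.

The expression unit consists of a T7 promoter followed by a lac operator, the strong T7 gene 10 ribosome binding site, and a T7 terminator. A lacI gene under its own promoter is carried on the plasmid, so transcription is repressed until IPTG induction in a host that supplies T7 RNA polymerase. Within this unit the feature table annotates a cytosolic maltose-binding protein coding sequence lacking its signal peptide, then a gap of about 90 nt, then the GB1 domain of streptococcal protein G. A very short match to a T7 gene 10B-derived solubility tag lies just before the terminator. From the plasmid name, the gap between MBP and GB1 presumably holds the multiple cloning site (MCS2), so that an inserted open reading frame would be expressed with an N-terminal MBP and a C-terminal GB1 solubility tag. The record does not itemise the cloning sites or any protease cleavage site. No insert is present, and the depositor notes that the supplied sequence may be theoretical.
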