Addgene plasmid #148371: pnEA-NpM-MCS2-GB1_AB
Purpose: (Empty Backbone) Bacterial Expression vector
Depositing lab: Elisa Izaurralde. Depositing organization: Max Planck Institute for Developmental Biology. Publication: Deciphering correct strategies for multiprotein complex assembly by co-expression: application to complexes as large as the histone octamer. Diebold ML, Fribourg S, Koch M, Metzger T, Romier C. J Struct Biol. 2011 Aug;175(2):178-88. doi: 10.1016/j.jsb.2011.02.001. Epub 2011 Feb 12. PubMed 21320604.
Backbone
  Vector backbone: pnEA
  Vector type: Bacterial Expression
Growth in bacteria
  Bacterial resistance: Ampicillin, 100 μg/mL
  Growth temperature: 37°C
  Growth strain: DH5alpha
  Copy number: Low Copy
Gene/Insert
  Gene/Insert name: None
Terms and licenses: Academic/Nonprofit Terms; Industry Terms: Not Available to Industry
Depositor comments: Plasmids from this collection were made available to the research community and donated after the lab closed. Please note that the sequence provided by the depositing laboratory may be theoretical/predicted or based on Sanger sequencing results. There may be discrepancies between sequencing results obtained by Addgene and the depositor sequence. If an Addgene verified sequence is not available, please contact before placing your order to request that our lab fully sequence the plasmid.
How to cite: pnEA-NpM-MCS2-GB1_AB was a gift from Elisa Izaurralde (Addgene plasmid # 148371 ; http://n2t.net/addgene:148371 ; RRID:Addgene_148371)
